Addgene plasmid #106948: pLV U6-sgRNA UbC-GFP
Purpose: sgRNA cloning cassette using BsmBI/Esp3I enzymes with GFP marker
Depositing lab: Albert Edge. Depositing organization: Massachusetts Eye and Ear Infirmary. Publication: Applications of Lgr5-Positive Cochlear Progenitors (LCPs) to the Study of Hair Cell Differentiation. Lenz DR, Gunewardene N, Abdul-Aziz DE, Wang Q, Gibson TM, Edge ASB. Front Cell Dev Biol. 2019 Feb 19;7:14. doi: 10.3389/fcell.2019.00014. eCollection 2019. PubMed 30873406.
Backbone
  Vector backbone: FUGW
  Total vector size (bp): 10313
  Vector type: Mammalian Expression, Lentiviral, CRISPR
Growth in bacteria
  Bacterial resistance: Ampicillin, 100 μg/mL
  Growth temperature: 37°C
  Growth strain: NEB Stable
  Copy number: Unknown
Gene/Insert
  Gene/Insert name: sgRNA BsmBI/Esp3I cloning site
  gRNA/shRNA sequence: GGAGACGGACGTCTCA
  Species: M. musculus (mouse), Synthetic
Terms and licenses: Academic/Nonprofit Terms; Industry Terms: Not Available to Industry
How to cite: pLV U6-sgRNA UbC-GFP was a gift from Albert Edge (Addgene plasmid # 106948 ; http://n2t.net/addgene:106948 ; RRID:Addgene_106948)
