[The description below was written by a language model from this plasmid's Addgene catalogue record and pLannotate feature annotations shown in this document.]
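Description:
pLV U6-sgRNA UbC-GFP is a lentiviral CRISPR guide-RNA cloning vector of about 10.3 kb, built on the FUGW backbone. It is propagated in E. coli through a high-copy ColE1/pUC-type origin with ampicillin selection (AmpR under its own promoter). The backbone also carries an f1 origin and an SV40/EM7-driven BleoR cassette that lies outside the viral genome. The transfer region has a hybrid CMV enhancer/promoter fused to a truncated HIV-1 5' LTR, which drives genomic RNA production in packaging cells. This is followed by the Ψ packaging signal with a partial gag sequence, the RRE for Rev-dependent export, and the cPPT/CTS. It ends in a second truncated LTR followed by a bGH polyadenylation signal.

Two expression units sit back to back between the cPPT and the 3' LTR. On the reverse strand, a human U6 RNA polymerase III promoter reads into a short stuffer bearing paired BsmBI/Esp3I sites, followed by the S. pyogenes Cas9 sgRNA scaffold (annotated as a tracrRNA fragment). Digestion with these type IIS enzymes lets annealed oligonucleotides encoding a chosen spacer be ligated in. On the forward strand, the human ubiquitin C promoter drives EGFP, with a WPRE downstream to enhance transcript expression, so transduced cells are marked by fluorescence. A single annotated loxP site lies next to the sgRNA cassette, but the record does not explain its role.

The plasmid encodes no Cas9, so the nuclease must be supplied separately. The record lists mouse among the species. The depositor and repository sequences yield the same annotations and differ by one nucleotide in length.
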