Features (pLannotate 1.2.2; 34 found; start..end, strand, type, name):
     31..83      -  misc_feature   bom (fragment): basis of mobility region from pBR322
    238..617     +  enhancer       CMV enhancer: human cytomegalovirus immediate early enhancer
    618..817     +  promoter       CMV promoter: human cytomegalovirus (CMV) immediate early promoter
    835..1015    +  LTR            5' LTR (truncated): truncated 5' long terminal repeat (LTR) from HIV-1
   1062..1187    +  misc_feature   HIV-1 Ψ: packaging signal of human immunodeficiency virus type 1
   1171..1534    +  CDS            HIV-1 gag (fragment): gag protein from human immunodeficiency virus 1; gag
   1680..1913    +  misc_feature   RRE: The Rev response element (RRE) of HIV-1 allows for Rev-dependent mRNA export from the nucleus to the cytoplasm.
   2290..2390    +  CDS            Rev (fragment): human immunodeficiency virus 1 (HIV-1) Rev protein; rev; enhances nuclear export of unspliced and incompletely spliced viral mRNAs
   2440..2557    +  misc_feature   cPPT/CTS: central polypurine tract and central termination sequence of HIV-1
   2599..2632    +  protein_bind   loxP: Cre-mediated recombination occurs in the 8-bp core sequence (GCATACAT). Cre recombinase
   2642..2709    -  misc_RNA       tracrRNA (fragment): trans-activating CRISPR RNA for the Streptococcus pyogenes CRISPR/Cas9 system
   2752..2992    -  promoter       U6 promoter: RNA polymerase III promoter for human U6 snRNA
   3023..4233    +  promoter       UbC promoter: human ubiquitin C promoter
   4244..4261    -  misc_feature   MCS (fragment): pUC18/19 multiple cloning site
   4262..4981    +  CDS            EGFP: the original enhanced GFP (Yang et al., 1996) mammalian codon-optimized
   4982..5006    +  misc_feature   MCS (fragment): pBluescript multiple cloning site
   5006..5594    +  misc_feature   WPRE: woodchuck hepatitis virus posttranscriptional regulatory element
   5531..6112    +  CDS            nef (fragment): NEF_HV1H2 - Experimental evidence at protein level: Swiss-Prot protein existence level 1. Extracellular Nef protein targets CD4(+) T-lymphocytes for apoptosis by interacting with CXCR4 surface receptors. From Human immunodeficiency virus type 1 group M subtype B (isolate HXB2) (HIV-1).
   6119..6299    +  LTR            5' LTR (truncated): truncated 5' long terminal repeat (LTR) from HIV-1
   6331..6555    +  polyA_signal   bGH poly(A) signal: bovine growth hormone polyadenylation signal
   6559..6580    +  promoter       SV40 promoter (fragment): SV40 enhancer and early promoter
   6601..7029    +  rep_origin     f1 ori (sequence partly withheld): f1 bacteriophage origin of replication; arrow indicates direction of (+) strand synthesis
   7043..7372    +  promoter       SV40 promoter: SV40 enhancer and early promoter
   7420..7467    +  promoter       EM7 promoter: synthetic bacterial promoter&nbsp
   7486..7860    +  CDS            BleoR: antibiotic-binding protein; Sh ble from Streptoalloteichus hindustanus; confers resistance to bleomycin, phleomycin, and Zeocin™
   7870..7995    +  CDS            ble (fragment): BLE_KLEPN - Experimental evidence at protein level: Swiss-Prot protein existence level 1. Binding protein with a strong affinity to the bleomycin family of antibiotics. Binds to CL990; an antimitotic-antibiotic compound. From Klebsiella pneumoniae.
   7990..8111    +  polyA_signal   SV40 poly(A) signal: SV40 polyadenylation signal
   8184..8200    -  protein_bind   lac operator: The lac repressor binds to the lac operator to inhibit transcription in E. coli. This inhibition can be relieved by adding lactose or isopropyl-β-D-thiogalactopyranoside (IPTG). lac repressor encoded by lacI
   8208..8238    -  promoter       lac promoter: promoter for the E. coli lac operon
   8253..8274    -  protein_bind   CAP binding site: CAP binding activates transcription in the presence of cAMP. E. coli catabolite activator protein
   8287..8379    -  CDS            lacI (fragment): lac repressor; lacI; The lac repressor binds to the lac operator to inhibit transcription in E. coli. This inhibition can be relieved by adding lactose or isopropyl-β-D-thiogalactopyranoside (IPTG).
   8562..9150    -  rep_origin     ori: high-copy-number ColE1/pMB1/pBR322/pUC origin of replication
   9321..10181   -  CDS            AmpR: β-lactamase; bla; confers resistance to ampicillin, carbenicillin, and related antibiotics
  10182..10286   -  promoter       AmpR promoter: bla
>Addgene plasmid #106948 | pLV U6-sgRNA UbC-GFP | depositor full sequence | sequence record 201828 | pLV U6-sgRNA UbC-GFP sequence 10314 bps
GTCGACGGATCGGGAGATCTCCCGATCCCCTATGGTGCACTCTCAGTACAATCTGCTCTGATGCCGCATA
GTTAAGCCAGTATCTGCTCCCTGCTTGTGTGTTGGAGGTCGCTGAGTAGTGCGCGAGCAAAATTTAAGCT
ACAACAAGGCAAGGCTTGACCGACAATTGCATGAAGAATCTGCTTAGGGTTAGGCGTTTTGCGCTGCTTC
GCGATGTACGGGCCAGATATACGCGTTGACATTGATTATTGACTAGTTATTAATAGTAATCAATTACGGG
GTCATTAGTTCATAGCCCATATATGGAGTTCCGCGTTACATAACTTACGGTAAATGGCCCGCCTGGCTGA
CCGCCCAACGACCCCCGCCCATTGACGTCAATAATGACGTATGTTCCCATAGTAACGCCAATAGGGACTT
TCCATTGACGTCAATGGGTGGAGTATTTACGGTAAACTGCCCACTTGGCAGTACATCAAGTGTATCATAT
GCCAAGTACGCCCCCTATTGACGTCAATGACGGTAAATGGCCCGCCTGGCATTATGCCCAGTACATGACC
TTATGGGACTTTCCTACTTGGCAGTACATCTACGTATTAGTCATCGCTATTACCATGGTGATGCGGTTTT
GGCAGTACATCAATGGGCGTGGATAGCGGTTTGACTCACGGGGATTTCCAAGTCTCCACCCCATTGACGT
CAATGGGAGTTTGTTTTGGCACCAAAATCAACGGGACTTTCCAAAATGTCGTAACAACTCCGCCCCATTG
ACGCAAATGGGCGGTAGGCGTGTACGGTGGGAGGTCTATATAAGCAGCGCGTTTTGCCTGTACTGGGTCT
CTCTGGTTAGACCAGATCTGAGCCTGGGAGCTCTCTGGCTAACTAGGGAACCCACTGCTTAAGCCTCAAT
AAAGCTTGCCTTGAGTGCTTCAAGTAGTGTGTGCCCGTCTGTTGTGTGACTCTGGTAACTAGAGATCCCT
CAGACCCTTTTAGTCAGTGTGGAAAATCTCTAGCAGTGGCGCCCGAACAGGGACTTGAAAGCGAAAGGGA
AACCAGAGGAGCTCTCTCGACGCAGGACTCGGCTTGCTGAAGCGCGCACGGCAAGAGGCGAGGGGCGGCG
ACTGGTGAGTACGCCAAAAATTTTGACTAGCGGAGGCTAGAAGGAGAGAGATGGGTGCGAGAGCGTCAGT
ATTAAGCGGGGGAGAATTAGATCGCGATGGGAAAAAATTCGGTTAAGGCCAGGGGGAAAGAAAAAATATA
AATTAAAACATATAGTATGGGCAAGCAGGGAGCTAGAACGATTCGCAGTTAATCCTGGCCTGTTAGAAAC
ATCAGAAGGCTGTAGACAAATACTGGGACAGCTACAACCATCCCTTCAGACAGGATCAGAAGAACTTAGA
TCATTATATAATACAGTAGCAACCCTCTATTGTGTGCATCAAAGGATAGAGATAAAAGACACCAAGGAAG
CTTTAGACAAGATAGAGGAAGAGCAAAACAAAAGTAAGACCACCGCACAGCAAGCGGCCGCTGATCTTCA
GACCTGGAGGAGGAGATATGAGGGACAATTGGAGAAGTGAATTATATAAATATAAAGTAGTAAAAATTGA
ACCATTAGGAGTAGCACCCACCAAGGCAAAGAGAAGAGTGGTGCAGAGAGAAAAAAGAGCAGTGGGAATA
GGAGCTTTGTTCCTTGGGTTCTTGGGAGCAGCAGGAAGCACTATGGGCGCAGCGTCAATGACGCTGACGG
TACAGGCCAGACAATTATTGTCTGGTATAGTGCAGCAGCAGAACAATTTGCTGAGGGCTATTGAGGCGCA
ACAGCATCTGTTGCAACTCACAGTCTGGGGCATCAAGCAGCTCCAGGCAAGAATCCTGGCTGTGGAAAGA
TACCTAAAGGATCAACAGCTCCTGGGGATTTGGGGTTGCTCTGGAAAACTCATTTGCACCACTGCTGTGC
CTTGGAATGCTAGTTGGAGTAATAAATCTCTGGAACAGATTTGGAATCACACGACCTGGATGGAGTGGGA
CAGAGAAATTAACAATTACACAAGCTTAATACACTCCTTAATTGAAGAATCGCAAAACCAGCAAGAAAAG
AATGAACAAGAATTATTGGAATTAGATAAATGGGCAAGTTTGTGGAATTGGTTTAACATAACAAATTGGC
TGTGGTATATAAAATTATTCATAATGATAGTAGGAGGCTTGGTAGGTTTAAGAATAGTTTTTGCTGTACT
TTCTATAGTGAATAGAGTTAGGCAGGGATATTCACCATTATCGTTTCAGACCCACCTCCCAACCCCGAGG
GGACCCGACAGGCCCGAAGGAATAGAAGAAGAAGGTGGAGAGAGAGACAGAGACAGATCCATTCGATTAG
TGAACGGATCGGCACTGCGTGCGCCAATTCTGCAGACAAATGGCAGTATTCATCCACAATTTTAAAAGAA
AAGGGGGGATTGGGGGGTACAGTGCAGGGGAAAGAATAGTAGACATAATAGCAACAGACATACAAACTAA
AGAATTACAAAAACAAATTACAAAAATTCAAAATTTTCGGGTTTATTACAGGGACAGCAGAGATCCAGTT
TGGTTATAATAACTTCGTATAGCATACATTATACGAAGTTATTAAAAAAAAGCACCGACTCGGTGCCACT
TTTTCAAGTTGATAACGGACTAGCCTTATTTAAACTTGCTATGCTGTTTCCAGCATAGCTCTTAAACTGA
GACGTCCGTCTCCGGTGTTTCGTCCTTTCCACAAGATATATAAAGCCAAGAAATCGAAATACTTTCAAGT
TACGGTAAGCATATGATAGTCCATTTTAAAACATAATTTTAAAACTGCAAACTACCCAAGAAATTATTAC
TTTCTACGTCACGTATTTTGTACTAATATCTTTGTGTTTACAGTCAAATTAATTCCAATTATCTCTCTAA
CAGCCTTGTATCGTATATGCAAATATGAAGGAATCATGGGAAATAGGCCCTCTTAATTATAACCCGTGTC
GGCTCCAGATCTGGCCTGCGCGCCGGGTTTTGGCGCCTCCCGCGGGCGCCCCCCTCCTCACGGCGAGCGC
TGCCACGTCAGACGAAGGGCGCAGCGAGCGTCCTGATCCTTCCGCCCGGACGCTCAGGACAGCGGCCCGC
TGCTCATAAGACTCGGCCTTAGAACCCCAGTATCAGCAGAAGGACATTTTAGGACGGGACTTGGGTGACT
CTAGGGCACTGGTTTTCTTTCCAGAGAGCGGAACAGGCGAGGAAAAGTAGTCCCTTCTCGGCGATTCTGC
GGAGGGATCTCCGTGGGGCGGTGAACGCCGATGATTATATAAGGACGCGCCGGGTGTGGCACAGCTAGTT
CCGTCGCAGCCGGGATTTGGGTCGCGGTTCTTGTTTGTGGATCGCTGTGATCGTCACTTGGTGAGTTGCG
GGCTGCTGGGCTGGCCGGGGCTTTCGTGGCCGCCGGGCCGCTCGGTGGGACGGAAGCGTGTGGAGAGACC
GCCAAGGGCTGTAGTCTGGGTCCGCGAGCAAGGTTGCCCTGAACTGGGGGTTGGGGGGAGCGCACAAAAT
GGCGGCTGTTCCCGAGTCTTGAATGGAAGACGCTTGTAAGGCGGGCTGTGAGGTCGTTGAAACAAGGTGG
GGGGCATGGTGGGCGGCAAGAACCCAAGGTCTTGAGGCCTTCGCTAATGCGGGAAAGCTCTTATTCGGGT
GAGATGGGCTGGGGCACCATCTGGGGACCCTGACGTGAAGTTTGTCACTGACTGGAGAACTCGGGTTTGT
CGTCTGGTTGCGGGGGCGGCAGTTATGCGGTGCCGTTGGGCAGTGCACCCGTACCTTTGGGAGCGCGCGC
CTCGTCGTGTCGTGACGTCACCCGTTCTGTTGGCTTATAATGCAGGGTGGGGCCACCTGCCGGTAGGTGT
GCGGTAGGCTTTTCTCCGTCGCAGGACGCAGGGTTCGGGCCTAGGGTAGGCTCTCCTGAATCGACAGGCG
CCGGACCTCTGGTGAGGGGAGGGATAAGTGAGGCGTCAGTTTCTTTGGTCGGTTTTATGTACCTATCTTC
TTAAGTAGCTGAAGCTCCGGTTTTGAACTATGCGCTCGGGGTTGGCGAGTGTGTTTTGTGAAGTTTTTTA
GGCACCTTTTGAAATGTAATCATTTGGGTCAATATGTAATTTTCAGTGTTAGACTAGTAAATTGTCCGCT
AAATTCTGGCCGTTTTTGGCTTTTTTGTTAGACGAAGCTTGGGCTGCAGGTCGACTCTAGAATGGTGAGC
AAGGGCGAGGAGCTGTTCACCGGGGTGGTGCCCATCCTGGTCGAGCTGGACGGCGACGTAAACGGCCACA
AGTTCAGCGTGTCCGGCGAGGGCGAGGGCGATGCCACCTACGGCAAGCTGACCCTGAAGTTCATCTGCAC
CACCGGCAAGCTGCCCGTGCCCTGGCCCACCCTCGTGACCACCCTGACCTACGGCGTGCAGTGCTTCAGC
CGCTACCCCGACCACATGAAGCAGCACGACTTCTTCAAGTCCGCCATGCCCGAAGGCTACGTCCAGGAGC
GCACCATCTTCTTCAAGGACGACGGCAACTACAAGACCCGCGCCGAGGTGAAGTTCGAGGGCGACACCCT
GGTGAACCGCATCGAGCTGAAGGGCATCGACTTCAAGGAGGACGGCAACATCCTGGGGCACAAGCTGGAG
TACAACTACAACAGCCACAACGTCTATATCATGGCCGACAAGCAGAAGAACGGCATCAAGGTGAACTTCA
AGATCCGCCACAACATCGAGGACGGCAGCGTGCAGCTCGCCGACCACTACCAGCAGAACACCCCCATCGG
CGACGGCCCCGTGCTGCTGCCCGACAACCACTACCTGAGCACCCAGTCCGCCCTGAGCAAAGACCCCAAC
GAGAAGCGCGATCACATGGTCCTGCTGGAGTTCGTGACCGCCGCCGGGATCACTCTCGGCATGGACGAGC
TGTACAAGTAAGAATTCGATATCAAGCTTATCGATAATCAACCTCTGGATTACAAAATTTGTGAAAGATT
GACTGGTATTCTTAACTATGTTGCTCCTTTTACGCTATGTGGATACGCTGCTTTAATGCCTTTGTATCAT
GCTATTGCTTCCCGTATGGCTTTCATTTTCTCCTCCTTGTATAAATCCTGGTTGCTGTCTCTTTATGAGG
AGTTGTGGCCCGTTGTCAGGCAACGTGGCGTGGTGTGCACTGTGTTTGCTGACGCAACCCCCACTGGTTG
GGGCATTGCCACCACCTGTCAGCTCCTTTCCGGGACTTTCGCTTTCCCCCTCCCTATTGCCACGGCGGAA
CTCATCGCCGCCTGCCTTGCCCGCTGCTGGACAGGGGCTCGGCTGTTGGGCACTGACAATTCCGTGGTGT
TGTCGGGGAAATCATCGTCCTTTCCTTGGCTGCTCGCCTGTGTTGCCACCTGGATTCTGCGCGGGACGTC
CTTCTGCTACGTCCCTTCGGCCCTCAATCCAGCGGACCTTCCTTCCCGCGGCCTGCTGCCGGCTCTGCGG
CCTCTTCCGCGTCTTCGCCTTCGCCCTCAGACGAGTCGGATCTCCCTTTGGGCCGCCTCCCCGCATCGAT
ACCGTCGACCTCGAGACCTAGAAAAACATGGAGCAATCACAAGTAGCAATACAGCAGCTACCAATGCTGA
TTGTGCCTGGCTAGAAGCACAAGAGGAGGAGGAGGTGGGTTTTCCAGTCACACCTCAGGTACCTTTAAGA
CCAATGACTTACAAGGCAGCTGTAGATCTTAGCCACTTTTTAAAAGAAAAGGGGGGACTGGAAGGGCTAA
TTCACTCCCAACGAAGACAAGATATCCTTGATCTGTGGATCTACCACACACAAGGCTACTTCCCTGATTG
GCAGAACTACACACCAGGGCCAGGGATCAGATATCCACTGACCTTTGGATGGTGCTACAAGCTAGTACCA
GTTGAGCAAGAGAAGGTAGAAGAAGCCAATGAAGGAGAGAACACCCGCTTGTTACACCCTGTGAGCCTGC
ATGGGATGGATGACCCGGAGAGAGAAGTATTAGAGTGGAGGTTTGACAGCCGCCTAGCATTTCATCACAT
GGCCCGAGAGCTGCATCCGGACTGTACTGGGTCTCTCTGGTTAGACCAGATCTGAGCCTGGGAGCTCTCT
GGCTAACTAGGGAACCCACTGCTTAAGCCTCAATAAAGCTTGCCTTGAGTGCTTCAAGTAGTGTGTGCCC
GTCTGTTGTGTGACTCTGGTAACTAGAGATCCCTCAGACCCTTTTAGTCAGTGTGGAAAATCTCTAGCAG
GGCCCGTTTAAACCCGCTGATCAGCCTCGACTGTGCCTTCTAGTTGCCAGCCATCTGTTGTTTGCCCCTC
CCCCGTGCCTTCCTTGACCCTGGAAGGTGCCACTCCCACTGTCCTTTCCTAATAAAATGAGGAAATTGCA
TCGCATTGTCTGAGTAGGTGTCATTCTATTCTGGGGGGTGGGGTGGGGCAGGACAGCAAGGGGGAGGATT
GGGAAGACAATAGCAGGCATGCTGGGGATGCGGTGGGCTCTATGGCTTCTGAGGCGGAAAGAACCAGCTG
GGGCTCTAGGGGGTATCCCC
[124 nt withheld, positions 6601-6724]
C
[91 nt withheld, positions 6726-6816]
A
[49 nt withheld, positions 6818-6866]
CCTTTGACGTTGGAGTCCACGTTCTTT
[37 nt withheld, positions 6894-6930]
ACCCTATCTCGGTCTATTCTTTTGATTTATAAGGGATTTTGCCGATTTCGGCCTATTGGTTAAAAAATGA
GCTGATTTAACAAAAATTTAACGCGAATTAATTCTGTGGAATGTGTGTCAGTTAGGGTGTGGAAAGTCCC
CAGGCTCCCCAGCAGGCAGAAGTATGCAAAGCATGCATCTCAATTAGTCAGCAACCAGGTGTGGAAAGTC
CCCAGGCTCCCCAGCAGGCAGAAGTATGCAAAGCATGCATCTCAATTAGTCAGCAACCATAGTCCCGCCC
CTAACTCCGCCCATCCCGCCCCTAACTCCGCCCAGTTCCGCCCATTCTCCGCCCCATGGCTGACTAATTT
TTTTTATTTATGCAGAGGCCGAGGCCGCCTCTGCCTCTGAGCTATTCCAGAAGTAGTGAGGAGGCTTTTT
TGGAGGCCTAGGCTTTTGCAAAAAGCTCCCGGGAGCTTGTATATCCATTTTCGGATCTGATCAGCACGTG
TTGACAATTAATCATCGGCATAGTATATCGGCATAGTATAATACGACAAGGTGAGGAACTAAACCATGGC
CAAGTTGACCAGTGCCGTTCCGGTGCTCACCGCGCGCGACGTCGCCGGAGCGGTCGAGTTCTGGACCGAC
CGGCTCGGGTTCTCCCGGGACTTCGTGGAGGACGACTTCGCCGGTGTGGTCCGGGACGACGTGACCCTGT
TCATCAGCGCGGTCCAGGACCAGGTGGTGCCGGACAACACCCTGGCCTGGGTGTGGGTGCGCGGCCTGGA
CGAGCTGTACGCCGAGTGGTCGGAGGTCGTGTCCACGAACTTCCGGGACGCCTCCGGGCCGGCCATGACC
GAGATCGGCGAGCAGCCGTGGGGGCGGGAGTTCGCCCTGCGCGACCCGGCCGGCAACTGCGTGCACTTCG
TGGCCGAGGAGCAGGACTGACACGTGCTACGAGATTTCGATTCCACCGCCGCCTTCTATGAAAGGTTGGG
CTTCGGAATCGTTTTCCGGGACGCCGGCTGGATGATCCTCCAGCGCGGGGATCTCATGCTGGAGTTCTTC
GCCCACCCCAACTTGTTTATTGCAGCTTATAATGGTTACAAATAAAGCAATAGCATCACAAATTTCACAA
ATAAAGCATTTTTTTCACTGCATTCTAGTTGTGGTTTGTCCAAACTCATCAATGTATCTTATCATGTCTG
TATACCGTCGACCTCTAGCTAGAGCTTGGCGTAATCATGGTCATAGCTGTTTCCTGTGTGAAATTGTTAT
CCGCTCACAATTCCACACAACATACGAGCCGGAAGCATAAAGTGTAAAGCCTGGGGTGCCTAATGAGTGA
GCTAACTCACATTAATTGCGTTGCGCTCACTGCCCGCTTTCCAGTCGGGAAACCTGTCGTGCCAGCTGCA
TTAATGAATCGGCCAACGCGCGGGGAGAGGCGGTTTGCGTATTGGGCGCTCTTCCGCTTCCTCGCTCACT
GACTCGCTGCGCTCGGTCGTTCGGCTGCGGCGAGCGGTATCAGCTCACTCAAAGGCGGTAATACGGTTAT
CCACAGAATCAGGGGATAACGCAGGAAAGAACATGTGAGCAAAAGGCCAGCAAAAGGCCAGGAACCGTAA
AAAGGCCGCGTTGCTGGCGTTTTTCCATAGGCTCCGCCCCCCTGACGAGCATCACAAAAATCGACGCTCA
AGTCAGAGGTGGCGAAACCCGACAGGACTATAAAGATACCAGGCGTTTCCCCCTGGAAGCTCCCTCGTGC
GCTCTCCTGTTCCGACCCTGCCGCTTACCGGATACCTGTCCGCCTTTCTCCCTTCGGGAAGCGTGGCGCT
TTCTCATAGCTCACGCTGTAGGTATCTCAGTTCGGTGTAGGTCGTTCGCTCCAAGCTGGGCTGTGTGCAC
GAACCCCCCGTTCAGCCCGACCGCTGCGCCTTATCCGGTAACTATCGTCTTGAGTCCAACCCGGTAAGAC
ACGACTTATCGCCACTGGCAGCAGCCACTGGTAACAGGATTAGCAGAGCGAGGTATGTAGGCGGTGCTAC
AGAGTTCTTGAAGTGGTGGCCTAACTACGGCTACACTAGAAGAACAGTATTTGGTATCTGCGCTCTGCTG
AAGCCAGTTACCTTCGGAAAAAGAGTTGGTAGCTCTTGATCCGGCAAACAAACCACCGCTGGTAGCGGTG
GTTTTTTTGTTTGCAAGCAGCAGATTACGCGCAGAAAAAAAGGATCTCAAGAAGATCCTTTGATCTTTTC
TACGGGGTCTGACGCTCAGTGGAACGAAAACTCACGTTAAGGGATTTTGGTCATGAGATTATCAAAAAGG
ATCTTCACCTAGATCCTTTTAAATTAAAAATGAAGTTTTAAATCAATCTAAAGTATATATGAGTAAACTT
GGTCTGACAGTTACCAATGCTTAATCAGTGAGGCACCTATCTCAGCGATCTGTCTATTTCGTTCATCCAT
AGTTGCCTGACTCCCCGTCGTGTAGATAACTACGATACGGGAGGGCTTACCATCTGGCCCCAGTGCTGCA
ATGATACCGCGAGACCCACGCTCACCGGCTCCAGATTTATCAGCAATAAACCAGCCAGCCGGAAGGGCCG
AGCGCAGAAGTGGTCCTGCAACTTTATCCGCCTCCATCCAGTCTATTAATTGTTGCCGGGAAGCTAGAGT
AAGTAGTTCGCCAGTTAATAGTTTGCGCAACGTTGTTGCCATTGCTACAGGCATCGTGGTGTCACGCTCG
TCGTTTGGTATGGCTTCATTCAGCTCCGGTTCCCAACGATCAAGGCGAGTTACATGATCCCCCATGTTGT
GCAAAAAAGCGGTTAGCTCCTTCGGTCCTCCGATCGTTGTCAGAAGTAAGTTGGCCGCAGTGTTATCACT
CATGGTTATGGCAGCACTGCATAATTCTCTTACTGTCATGCCATCCGTAAGATGCTTTTCTGTGACTGGT
GAGTACTCAACCAAGTCATTCTGAGAATAGTGTATGCGGCGACCGAGTTGCTCTTGCCCGGCGTCAATAC
GGGATAATACCGCGCCACATAGCAGAACTTTAAAAGTGCTCATCATTGGAAAACGTTCTTCGGGGCGAAA
ACTCTCAAGGATCTTACCGCTGTTGAGATCCAGTTCGATGTAACCCACTCGTGCACCCAACTGATCTTCA
GCATCTTTTACTTTCACCAGCGTTTCTGGGTGAGCAAAAACAGGAAGGCAAAATGCCGCAAAAAAGGGAA
TAAGGGCGACACGGAAATGTTGAATACTCATACTCTTCCTTTTTCAATATTATTGAAGCATTTATCAGGG
TTATTGTCTCATGAGCGGATACATATTTGAATGTATTTAGAAAAATAAACAAATAGGGGTTCCGCGCACA
TTTCCCCGAAAAGTGCCACCTGAC
