Features (pLannotate 1.2.2; 34 found; start..end, strand, type, name):
     31..83      -  misc_feature   bom (fragment): basis of mobility region from pBR322
    238..617     +  enhancer       CMV enhancer: human cytomegalovirus immediate early enhancer
    618..817     +  promoter       CMV promoter: human cytomegalovirus (CMV) immediate early promoter
    835..1015    +  LTR            5' LTR (truncated): truncated 5' long terminal repeat (LTR) from HIV-1
   1062..1187    +  misc_feature   HIV-1 Ψ: packaging signal of human immunodeficiency virus type 1
   1171..1534    +  CDS            HIV-1 gag (fragment): gag protein from human immunodeficiency virus 1; gag
   1680..1913    +  misc_feature   RRE: The Rev response element (RRE) of HIV-1 allows for Rev-dependent mRNA export from the nucleus to the cytoplasm.
   2290..2390    +  CDS            Rev (fragment): human immunodeficiency virus 1 (HIV-1) Rev protein; rev; enhances nuclear export of unspliced and incompletely spliced viral mRNAs
   2440..2557    +  misc_feature   cPPT/CTS: central polypurine tract and central termination sequence of HIV-1
   2599..2632    +  protein_bind   loxP: Cre-mediated recombination occurs in the 8-bp core sequence (GCATACAT). Cre recombinase
   2642..2709    -  misc_RNA       tracrRNA (fragment): trans-activating CRISPR RNA for the Streptococcus pyogenes CRISPR/Cas9 system
   2752..2992    -  promoter       U6 promoter: RNA polymerase III promoter for human U6 snRNA
   3023..4234    +  promoter       UbC promoter: human ubiquitin C promoter
   4245..4262    -  misc_feature   MCS (fragment): pUC18/19 multiple cloning site
   4263..4982    +  CDS            EGFP: the original enhanced GFP (Yang et al., 1996) mammalian codon-optimized
   4983..5007    +  misc_feature   MCS (fragment): pBluescript multiple cloning site
   5007..5595    +  misc_feature   WPRE: woodchuck hepatitis virus posttranscriptional regulatory element
   5532..6113    +  CDS            nef (fragment): NEF_HV1H2 - Experimental evidence at protein level: Swiss-Prot protein existence level 1. Extracellular Nef protein targets CD4(+) T-lymphocytes for apoptosis by interacting with CXCR4 surface receptors. From Human immunodeficiency virus type 1 group M subtype B (isolate HXB2) (HIV-1).
   6120..6300    +  LTR            5' LTR (truncated): truncated 5' long terminal repeat (LTR) from HIV-1
   6332..6556    +  polyA_signal   bGH poly(A) signal: bovine growth hormone polyadenylation signal
   6560..6581    +  promoter       SV40 promoter (fragment): SV40 enhancer and early promoter
   6602..7030    +  rep_origin     f1 ori (sequence partly withheld): f1 bacteriophage origin of replication; arrow indicates direction of (+) strand synthesis
   7044..7373    +  promoter       SV40 promoter: SV40 enhancer and early promoter
   7421..7468    +  promoter       EM7 promoter: synthetic bacterial promoter&nbsp
   7487..7861    +  CDS            BleoR: antibiotic-binding protein; Sh ble from Streptoalloteichus hindustanus; confers resistance to bleomycin, phleomycin, and Zeocin™
   7871..7996    +  CDS            ble (fragment): BLE_KLEPN - Experimental evidence at protein level: Swiss-Prot protein existence level 1. Binding protein with a strong affinity to the bleomycin family of antibiotics. Binds to CL990; an antimitotic-antibiotic compound. From Klebsiella pneumoniae.
   7991..8112    +  polyA_signal   SV40 poly(A) signal: SV40 polyadenylation signal
   8185..8201    -  protein_bind   lac operator: The lac repressor binds to the lac operator to inhibit transcription in E. coli. This inhibition can be relieved by adding lactose or isopropyl-β-D-thiogalactopyranoside (IPTG). lac repressor encoded by lacI
   8209..8239    -  promoter       lac promoter: promoter for the E. coli lac operon
   8254..8275    -  protein_bind   CAP binding site: CAP binding activates transcription in the presence of cAMP. E. coli catabolite activator protein
   8288..8380    -  CDS            lacI (fragment): lac repressor; lacI; The lac repressor binds to the lac operator to inhibit transcription in E. coli. This inhibition can be relieved by adding lactose or isopropyl-β-D-thiogalactopyranoside (IPTG).
   8563..9151    -  rep_origin     ori: high-copy-number ColE1/pMB1/pBR322/pUC origin of replication
   9322..10182   -  CDS            AmpR: β-lactamase; bla; confers resistance to ampicillin, carbenicillin, and related antibiotics
  10183..10287   -  promoter       AmpR promoter: bla
>Addgene plasmid #106948 | pLV U6-sgRNA UbC-GFP | addgene full sequence | sequence record 204307 | Addgene NGS Result
GTCGACGGATCGGGAGATCTCCCGATCCCCTATGGTGCACTCTCAGTACAATCTGCTCTGATGCCGCATA
GTTAAGCCAGTATCTGCTCCCTGCTTGTGTGTTGGAGGTCGCTGAGTAGTGCGCGAGCAAAATTTAAGCT
ACAACAAGGCAAGGCTTGACCGACAATTGCATGAAGAATCTGCTTAGGGTTAGGCGTTTTGCGCTGCTTC
GCGATGTACGGGCCAGATATACGCGTTGACATTGATTATTGACTAGTTATTAATAGTAATCAATTACGGG
GTCATTAGTTCATAGCCCATATATGGAGTTCCGCGTTACATAACTTACGGTAAATGGCCCGCCTGGCTGA
CCGCCCAACGACCCCCGCCCATTGACGTCAATAATGACGTATGTTCCCATAGTAACGCCAATAGGGACTT
TCCATTGACGTCAATGGGTGGAGTATTTACGGTAAACTGCCCACTTGGCAGTACATCAAGTGTATCATAT
GCCAAGTACGCCCCCTATTGACGTCAATGACGGTAAATGGCCCGCCTGGCATTATGCCCAGTACATGACC
TTATGGGACTTTCCTACTTGGCAGTACATCTACGTATTAGTCATCGCTATTACCATGGTGATGCGGTTTT
GGCAGTACATCAATGGGCGTGGATAGCGGTTTGACTCACGGGGATTTCCAAGTCTCCACCCCATTGACGT
CAATGGGAGTTTGTTTTGGCACCAAAATCAACGGGACTTTCCAAAATGTCGTAACAACTCCGCCCCATTG
ACGCAAATGGGCGGTAGGCGTGTACGGTGGGAGGTCTATATAAGCAGCGCGTTTTGCCTGTACTGGGTCT
CTCTGGTTAGACCAGATCTGAGCCTGGGAGCTCTCTGGCTAACTAGGGAACCCACTGCTTAAGCCTCAAT
AAAGCTTGCCTTGAGTGCTTCAAGTAGTGTGTGCCCGTCTGTTGTGTGACTCTGGTAACTAGAGATCCCT
CAGACCCTTTTAGTCAGTGTGGAAAATCTCTAGCAGTGGCGCCCGAACAGGGACTTGAAAGCGAAAGGGA
AACCAGAGGAGCTCTCTCGACGCAGGACTCGGCTTGCTGAAGCGCGCACGGCAAGAGGCGAGGGGCGGCG
ACTGGTGAGTACGCCAAAAATTTTGACTAGCGGAGGCTAGAAGGAGAGAGATGGGTGCGAGAGCGTCAGT
ATTAAGCGGGGGAGAATTAGATCGCGATGGGAAAAAATTCGGTTAAGGCCAGGGGGAAAGAAAAAATATA
AATTAAAACATATAGTATGGGCAAGCAGGGAGCTAGAACGATTCGCAGTTAATCCTGGCCTGTTAGAAAC
ATCAGAAGGCTGTAGACAAATACTGGGACAGCTACAACCATCCCTTCAGACAGGATCAGAAGAACTTAGA
TCATTATATAATACAGTAGCAACCCTCTATTGTGTGCATCAAAGGATAGAGATAAAAGACACCAAGGAAG
CTTTAGACAAGATAGAGGAAGAGCAAAACAAAAGTAAGACCACCGCACAGCAAGCGGCCGCTGATCTTCA
GACCTGGAGGAGGAGATATGAGGGACAATTGGAGAAGTGAATTATATAAATATAAAGTAGTAAAAATTGA
ACCATTAGGAGTAGCACCCACCAAGGCAAAGAGAAGAGTGGTGCAGAGAGAAAAAAGAGCAGTGGGAATA
GGAGCTTTGTTCCTTGGGTTCTTGGGAGCAGCAGGAAGCACTATGGGCGCAGCGTCAATGACGCTGACGG
TACAGGCCAGACAATTATTGTCTGGTATAGTGCAGCAGCAGAACAATTTGCTGAGGGCTATTGAGGCGCA
ACAGCATCTGTTGCAACTCACAGTCTGGGGCATCAAGCAGCTCCAGGCAAGAATCCTGGCTGTGGAAAGA
TACCTAAAGGATCAACAGCTCCTGGGGATTTGGGGTTGCTCTGGAAAACTCATTTGCACCACTGCTGTGC
CTTGGAATGCTAGTTGGAGTAATAAATCTCTGGAACAGATTTGGAATCACACGACCTGGATGGAGTGGGA
CAGAGAAATTAACAATTACACAAGCTTAATACACTCCTTAATTGAAGAATCGCAAAACCAGCAAGAAAAG
AATGAACAAGAATTATTGGAATTAGATAAATGGGCAAGTTTGTGGAATTGGTTTAACATAACAAATTGGC
TGTGGTATATAAAATTATTCATAATGATAGTAGGAGGCTTGGTAGGTTTAAGAATAGTTTTTGCTGTACT
TTCTATAGTGAATAGAGTTAGGCAGGGATATTCACCATTATCGTTTCAGACCCACCTCCCAACCCCGAGG
GGACCCGACAGGCCCGAAGGAATAGAAGAAGAAGGTGGAGAGAGAGACAGAGACAGATCCATTCGATTAG
TGAACGGATCGGCACTGCGTGCGCCAATTCTGCAGACAAATGGCAGTATTCATCCACAATTTTAAAAGAA
AAGGGGGGATTGGGGGGTACAGTGCAGGGGAAAGAATAGTAGACATAATAGCAACAGACATACAAACTAA
AGAATTACAAAAACAAATTACAAAAATTCAAAATTTTCGGGTTTATTACAGGGACAGCAGAGATCCAGTT
TGGTTATAATAACTTCGTATAGCATACATTATACGAAGTTATTAAAAAAAAGCACCGACTCGGTGCCACT
TTTTCAAGTTGATAACGGACTAGCCTTATTTAAACTTGCTATGCTGTTTCCAGCATAGCTCTTAAACTGA
GACGTCCGTCTCCGGTGTTTCGTCCTTTCCACAAGATATATAAAGCCAAGAAATCGAAATACTTTCAAGT
TACGGTAAGCATATGATAGTCCATTTTAAAACATAATTTTAAAACTGCAAACTACCCAAGAAATTATTAC
TTTCTACGTCACGTATTTTGTACTAATATCTTTGTGTTTACAGTCAAATTAATTCCAATTATCTCTCTAA
CAGCCTTGTATCGTATATGCAAATATGAAGGAATCATGGGAAATAGGCCCTCTTAATTATAACCCGTGTC
GGCTCCAGATCTGGCCTGCGCGCCGGGTTTTGGCGCCTCCCGCGGGCGCCCCCCTCCTCACGGCGAGCGC
TGCCACGTCAGACGAAGGGCGCAGCGAGCGTCCTGATCCTTCCGCCCGGACGCTCAGGACAGCGGCCCGC
TGCTCATAAGACTCGGCCTTAGAACCCCAGTATCAGCAGAAGGACATTTTAGGACGGGACTTGGGTGACT
CTAGGGCACTGGTTTTCTTTCCAGAGAGCGGAACAGGCGAGGAAAAGTAGTCCCTTCTCGGCGATTCTGC
GGAGGGATCTCCGTGGGGCGGTGAACGCCGATGATTATATAAGGACGCGCCGGGTGTGGCACAGCTAGTT
CCGTCGCAGCCGGGATTTGGGTCGCGGTTCTTGTTTGTGGATCGCTGTGATCGTCACTTGGTGAGTAGCG
GGCTGCTGGGCTGGCCGGGGCTTTCGTGGCCGCCGGGCCGCTCGGTGGGACGGAAGCGTGTGGAGAGACC
GCCAAGGGCTGTAGTCTGGGTCCGCGAGCAAGGTTGCCCTGAACTGGGGGTTGGGGGGAGCGCAGCAAAA
TGGCGGCTGTTCCCGAGTCTTGAATGGAAGACGCTTGTGAGGCGGGCTGTGAGGTCGTTGAAACAAGGTG
GGGGGCATGGTGGGCGGCAAGAACCCAAGGTCTTGAGGCCTTCGCTAATGCGGGAAAGCTCTTATTCGGG
TGAGATGGGCTGGGGCACCATCTGGGGACCCTGACGTGAAGTTTGTCACTGACTGGAGAACTCGGTTTGT
CGTCTGTTGCGGGGGCGGCAGTTATGGCGGTGCCGTTGGGCAGTGCACCCGTACCTTTGGGAGCGCGCGC
CCTCGTCGTGTCGTGACGTCACCCGTTCTGTTGGCTTATAATGCAGGGTGGGGCCACCTGCCGGTAGGTG
TGCGGTAGGCTTTTCTCCGTCGCAGGACGCAGGGTTCGGGCCTAGGGTAGGCTCTCCTGAATCGACAGGC
GCCGGACCTCTGGTGAGGGGAGGGATAAGTGAGGCGTCAGTTTCTTTGGTCGGTTTTATGTACCTATCTT
CTTAAGTAGCTGAAGCTCCGGTTTTGAACTATGCGCTCGGGGTTGGCGAGTGTGTTTTGTGAAGTTTTTT
AGGCACCTTTTGAAATGTAATCATTTGGGTCAATATGTAATTTTCAGTGTTAGACTAGTAAATTGTCCGC
TAAATTCTGGCCGTTTTTGGCTTTTTTGTTAGACGAAGCTTGGGCTGCAGGTCGACTCTAGAATGGTGAG
CAAGGGCGAGGAGCTGTTCACCGGGGTGGTGCCCATCCTGGTCGAGCTGGACGGCGACGTAAACGGCCAC
AAGTTCAGCGTGTCCGGCGAGGGCGAGGGCGATGCCACCTACGGCAAGCTGACCCTGAAGTTCATCTGCA
CCACCGGCAAGCTGCCCGTGCCCTGGCCCACCCTCGTGACCACCCTGACCTACGGCGTGCAGTGCTTCAG
CCGCTACCCCGACCACATGAAGCAGCACGACTTCTTCAAGTCCGCCATGCCCGAAGGCTACGTCCAGGAG
CGCACCATCTTCTTCAAGGACGACGGCAACTACAAGACCCGCGCCGAGGTGAAGTTCGAGGGCGACACCC
TGGTGAACCGCATCGAGCTGAAGGGCATCGACTTCAAGGAGGACGGCAACATCCTGGGGCACAAGCTGGA
GTACAACTACAACAGCCACAACGTCTATATCATGGCCGACAAGCAGAAGAACGGCATCAAGGTGAACTTC
AAGATCCGCCACAACATCGAGGACGGCAGCGTGCAGCTCGCCGACCACTACCAGCAGAACACCCCCATCG
GCGACGGCCCCGTGCTGCTGCCCGACAACCACTACCTGAGCACCCAGTCCGCCCTGAGCAAAGACCCCAA
CGAGAAGCGCGATCACATGGTCCTGCTGGAGTTCGTGACCGCCGCCGGGATCACTCTCGGCATGGACGAG
CTGTACAAGTAAGAATTCGATATCAAGCTTATCGATAATCAACCTCTGGATTACAAAATTTGTGAAAGAT
TGACTGGTATTCTTAACTATGTTGCTCCTTTTACGCTATGTGGATACGCTGCTTTAATGCCTTTGTATCA
TGCTATTGCTTCCCGTATGGCTTTCATTTTCTCCTCCTTGTATAAATCCTGGTTGCTGTCTCTTTATGAG
GAGTTGTGGCCCGTTGTCAGGCAACGTGGCGTGGTGTGCACTGTGTTTGCTGACGCAACCCCCACTGGTT
GGGGCATTGCCACCACCTGTCAGCTCCTTTCCGGGACTTTCGCTTTCCCCCTCCCTATTGCCACGGCGGA
ACTCATCGCCGCCTGCCTTGCCCGCTGCTGGACAGGGGCTCGGCTGTTGGGCACTGACAATTCCGTGGTG
TTGTCGGGGAAATCATCGTCCTTTCCTTGGCTGCTCGCCTGTGTTGCCACCTGGATTCTGCGCGGGACGT
CCTTCTGCTACGTCCCTTCGGCCCTCAATCCAGCGGACCTTCCTTCCCGCGGCCTGCTGCCGGCTCTGCG
GCCTCTTCCGCGTCTTCGCCTTCGCCCTCAGACGAGTCGGATCTCCCTTTGGGCCGCCTCCCCGCATCGA
TACCGTCGACCTCGAGACCTAGAAAAACATGGAGCAATCACAAGTAGCAATACAGCAGCTACCAATGCTG
ATTGTGCCTGGCTAGAAGCACAAGAGGAGGAGGAGGTGGGTTTTCCAGTCACACCTCAGGTACCTTTAAG
ACCAATGACTTACAAGGCAGCTGTAGATCTTAGCCACTTTTTAAAAGAAAAGGGGGGACTGGAAGGGCTA
ATTCACTCCCAACGAAGACAAGATATCCTTGATCTGTGGATCTACCACACACAAGGCTACTTCCCTGATT
GGCAGAACTACACACCAGGGCCAGGGATCAGATATCCACTGACCTTTGGATGGTGCTACAAGCTAGTACC
AGTTGAGCAAGAGAAGGTAGAAGAAGCCAATGAAGGAGAGAACACCCGCTTGTTACACCCTGTGAGCCTG
CATGGGATGGATGACCCGGAGAGAGAAGTATTAGAGTGGAGGTTTGACAGCCGCCTAGCATTTCATCACA
TGGCCCGAGAGCTGCATCCGGACTGTACTGGGTCTCTCTGGTTAGACCAGATCTGAGCCTGGGAGCTCTC
TGGCTAACTAGGGAACCCACTGCTTAAGCCTCAATAAAGCTTGCCTTGAGTGCTTCAAGTAGTGTGTGCC
CGTCTGTTGTGTGACTCTGGTAACTAGAGATCCCTCAGACCCTTTTAGTCAGTGTGGAAAATCTCTAGCA
GGGCCCGTTTAAACCCGCTGATCAGCCTCGACTGTGCCTTCTAGTTGCCAGCCATCTGTTGTTTGCCCCT
CCCCCGTGCCTTCCTTGACCCTGGAAGGTGCCACTCCCACTGTCCTTTCCTAATAAAATGAGGAAATTGC
ATCGCATTGTCTGAGTAGGTGTCATTCTATTCTGGGGGGTGGGGTGGGGCAGGACAGCAAGGGGGAGGAT
TGGGAAGACAATAGCAGGCATGCTGGGGATGCGGTGGGCTCTATGGCTTCTGAGGCGGAAAGAACCAGCT
GGGGCTCTAGGGGGTATCCCC
[124 nt withheld, positions 6602-6725]
C
[91 nt withheld, positions 6727-6817]
A
[49 nt withheld, positions 6819-6867]
CCTTTGACGTTGGAGTCCACGTTCTTT
[37 nt withheld, positions 6895-6931]
ACCCTATCTCGGTCTATTCTTTTGATTTATAAGGGATTTTGCCGATTTCGGCCTATTGGTTAAAAAATGA
GCTGATTTAACAAAAATTTAACGCGAATTAATTCTGTGGAATGTGTGTCAGTTAGGGTGTGGAAAGTCCC
CAGGCTCCCCAGCAGGCAGAAGTATGCAAAGCATGCATCTCAATTAGTCAGCAACCAGGTGTGGAAAGTC
CCCAGGCTCCCCAGCAGGCAGAAGTATGCAAAGCATGCATCTCAATTAGTCAGCAACCATAGTCCCGCCC
CTAACTCCGCCCATCCCGCCCCTAACTCCGCCCAGTTCCGCCCATTCTCCGCCCCATGGCTGACTAATTT
TTTTTATTTATGCAGAGGCCGAGGCCGCCTCTGCCTCTGAGCTATTCCAGAAGTAGTGAGGAGGCTTTTT
TGGAGGCCTAGGCTTTTGCAAAAAGCTCCCGGGAGCTTGTATATCCATTTTCGGATCTGATCAGCACGTG
TTGACAATTAATCATCGGCATAGTATATCGGCATAGTATAATACGACAAGGTGAGGAACTAAACCATGGC
CAAGTTGACCAGTGCCGTTCCGGTGCTCACCGCGCGCGACGTCGCCGGAGCGGTCGAGTTCTGGACCGAC
CGGCTCGGGTTCTCCCGGGACTTCGTGGAGGACGACTTCGCCGGTGTGGTCCGGGACGACGTGACCCTGT
TCATCAGCGCGGTCCAGGACCAGGTGGTGCCGGACAACACCCTGGCCTGGGTGTGGGTGCGCGGCCTGGA
CGAGCTGTACGCCGAGTGGTCGGAGGTCGTGTCCACGAACTTCCGGGACGCCTCCGGGCCGGCCATGACC
GAGATCGGCGAGCAGCCGTGGGGGCGGGAGTTCGCCCTGCGCGACCCGGCCGGCAACTGCGTGCACTTCG
TGGCCGAGGAGCAGGACTGACACGTGCTACGAGATTTCGATTCCACCGCCGCCTTCTATGAAAGGTTGGG
CTTCGGAATCGTTTTCCGGGACGCCGGCTGGATGATCCTCCAGCGCGGGGATCTCATGCTGGAGTTCTTC
GCCCACCCCAACTTGTTTATTGCAGCTTATAATGGTTACAAATAAAGCAATAGCATCACAAATTTCACAA
ATAAAGCATTTTTTTCACTGCATTCTAGTTGTGGTTTGTCCAAACTCATCAATGTATCTTATCATGTCTG
TATACCGTCGACCTCTAGCTAGAGCTTGGCGTAATCATGGTCATAGCTGTTTCCTGTGTGAAATTGTTAT
CCGCTCACAATTCCACACAACATACGAGCCGGAAGCATAAAGTGTAAAGCCTGGGGTGCCTAATGAGTGA
GCTAACTCACATTAATTGCGTTGCGCTCACTGCCCGCTTTCCAGTCGGGAAACCTGTCGTGCCAGCTGCA
TTAATGAATCGGCCAACGCGCGGGGAGAGGCGGTTTGCGTATTGGGCGCTCTTCCGCTTCCTCGCTCACT
GACTCGCTGCGCTCGGTCGTTCGGCTGCGGCGAGCGGTATCAGCTCACTCAAAGGCGGTAATACGGTTAT
CCACAGAATCAGGGGATAACGCAGGAAAGAACATGTGAGCAAAAGGCCAGCAAAAGGCCAGGAACCGTAA
AAAGGCCGCGTTGCTGGCGTTTTTCCATAGGCTCCGCCCCCCTGACGAGCATCACAAAAATCGACGCTCA
AGTCAGAGGTGGCGAAACCCGACAGGACTATAAAGATACCAGGCGTTTCCCCCTGGAAGCTCCCTCGTGC
GCTCTCCTGTTCCGACCCTGCCGCTTACCGGATACCTGTCCGCCTTTCTCCCTTCGGGAAGCGTGGCGCT
TTCTCATAGCTCACGCTGTAGGTATCTCAGTTCGGTGTAGGTCGTTCGCTCCAAGCTGGGCTGTGTGCAC
GAACCCCCCGTTCAGCCCGACCGCTGCGCCTTATCCGGTAACTATCGTCTTGAGTCCAACCCGGTAAGAC
ACGACTTATCGCCACTGGCAGCAGCCACTGGTAACAGGATTAGCAGAGCGAGGTATGTAGGCGGTGCTAC
AGAGTTCTTGAAGTGGTGGCCTAACTACGGCTACACTAGAAGAACAGTATTTGGTATCTGCGCTCTGCTG
AAGCCAGTTACCTTCGGAAAAAGAGTTGGTAGCTCTTGATCCGGCAAACAAACCACCGCTGGTAGCGGTG
GTTTTTTTGTTTGCAAGCAGCAGATTACGCGCAGAAAAAAAGGATCTCAAGAAGATCCTTTGATCTTTTC
TACGGGGTCTGACGCTCAGTGGAACGAAAACTCACGTTAAGGGATTTTGGTCATGAGATTATCAAAAAGG
ATCTTCACCTAGATCCTTTTAAATTAAAAATGAAGTTTTAAATCAATCTAAAGTATATATGAGTAAACTT
GGTCTGACAGTTACCAATGCTTAATCAGTGAGGCACCTATCTCAGCGATCTGTCTATTTCGTTCATCCAT
AGTTGCCTGACTCCCCGTCGTGTAGATAACTACGATACGGGAGGGCTTACCATCTGGCCCCAGTGCTGCA
ATGATACCGCGAGACCCACGCTCACCGGCTCCAGATTTATCAGCAATAAACCAGCCAGCCGGAAGGGCCG
AGCGCAGAAGTGGTCCTGCAACTTTATCCGCCTCCATCCAGTCTATTAATTGTTGCCGGGAAGCTAGAGT
AAGTAGTTCGCCAGTTAATAGTTTGCGCAACGTTGTTGCCATTGCTACAGGCATCGTGGTGTCACGCTCG
TCGTTTGGTATGGCTTCATTCAGCTCCGGTTCCCAACGATCAAGGCGAGTTACATGATCCCCCATGTTGT
GCAAAAAAGCGGTTAGCTCCTTCGGTCCTCCGATCGTTGTCAGAAGTAAGTTGGCCGCAGTGTTATCACT
CATGGTTATGGCAGCACTGCATAATTCTCTTACTGTCATGCCATCCGTAAGATGCTTTTCTGTGACTGGT
GAGTACTCAACCAAGTCATTCTGAGAATAGTGTATGCGGCGACCGAGTTGCTCTTGCCCGGCGTCAATAC
GGGATAATACCGCGCCACATAGCAGAACTTTAAAAGTGCTCATCATTGGAAAACGTTCTTCGGGGCGAAA
ACTCTCAAGGATCTTACCGCTGTTGAGATCCAGTTCGATGTAACCCACTCGTGCACCCAACTGATCTTCA
GCATCTTTTACTTTCACCAGCGTTTCTGGGTGAGCAAAAACAGGAAGGCAAAATGCCGCAAAAAAGGGAA
TAAGGGCGACACGGAAATGTTGAATACTCATACTCTTCCTTTTTCAATATTATTGAAGCATTTATCAGGG
TTATTGTCTCATGAGCGGATACATATTTGAATGTATTTAGAAAAATAAACAAATAGGGGTTCCGCGCACA
TTTCCCCGAAAAGTGCCACCTGAC
